Addgene plasmid #168747: pDONR223 HCoV-229E M_nostop
Purpose: Gateway-compatible Entry vector
Depositing lab: Fritz Roth. Depositing organization: Sinai Health System. Publication: A resource of human coronavirus protein-coding sequences in a flexible, multipurpose Gateway Entry clone collection. Weller B, Lin CW, Pogoutse O, Sauer M, Marin-de la Rosa N, Strobel A, Young V, Knapp JJ, Rayhan A, Falter C, Kim DK, Roth FP, Falter-Braun P. G3 (Bethesda). 2023 Jul 5;13(7):jkad105. doi: 10.1093/g3journal/jkad105. PubMed 37267226.
Backbone
  Vector backbone: pDONR223
  Backbone manufacturer: Rual et al, Genome Res. 14:2128-2135, 2004.
  Backbone size w/o insert (bp): 5005
  Vector type: Other
Growth in bacteria
  Bacterial resistance: Spectinomycin, 50 μg/mL
  Growth temperature: 37°C
  Growth strain: DH5alpha
  Copy number: Unknown
Gene/Insert
  Gene/Insert name: M
  Species: Other
  Insert size (bp): 678
  Entrez Gene: M (a.k.a. HCoV229Egp6)
  Cloning method: Gateway Cloning
  Sequencing primers: 5′ m13-For; 3′ m13-Rev
Resource information
  A portion of this plasmid was derived from a plasmid made by: Falter-Braun Lab
Terms and licenses: Academic/Nonprofit Terms; Industry Terms
How to cite: pDONR223 HCoV-229E M_nostop was a gift from Fritz Roth (Addgene plasmid # 168747 ; http://n2t.net/addgene:168747 ; RRID:Addgene_168747)
