[The description below was written by a language model from this plasmid's Addgene catalogue record.]
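Description:
pDONR223 HCoV-229E M_nostop is a Gateway Entry clone built on the pDONR223 donor backbone (about 5 kb without insert) and carrying the coding sequence of the M gene of human coronavirus 229E, which encodes the viral membrane protein. The insert is recorded as 678 bp and was introduced by Gateway recombinational cloning. As in any Entry clone produced this way, the open reading frame should sit between attL recombination sites, although no feature table is provided to confirm the exact site arrangement. The plasmid is maintained in standard E. coli cloning strains such as DH5alpha under spectinomycin selection. The copy number is listed as unknown, and the origin of replication is not stated. M13 forward and reverse primer sites flank the insert for sequence verification.

The "nostop" designation indicates that the native stop codon has been omitted, so that after an LR reaction into a Destination vector the M open reading frame can be read through into a C-terminal tag or fusion partner supplied by that vector. The Entry clone is not an expression construct. The record lists no promoter, tag or reporter, and expression elements are expected to come from whichever Destination vector is chosen. The plasmid belongs to a collection of human coronavirus protein-coding sequences assembled as a flexible, multipurpose Gateway resource. Its typical use is therefore as a shuttle source for moving the HCoV-229E M coding sequence into vectors for different hosts and assays, the specifics of which the record does not state.
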