>Addgene plasmid #168747 | pDONR223 HCoV-229E M_nostop | depositor partial sequence | sequence record 326956 | Inserted CDS without stop codon
ATGTCAAATGACAATTGTACGGGTGACATTGTCACCCATTTGAAGAATTGGAATTTTGGTTGGAATGTTA
TTCTAACCATATTCATTGTTATTCTTCAGTTTGGACACTATAAATACTCCAGATTGTTTTATGGTTTGAA
GATGCTTGTACTGTGGCTTCTTTGGCCACTCGTACTTGCTTTGTCAATCTTTGACACCTGGGCTAATTGG
GATTCTAATTGGGCCTTTGTTGCATTTAGCTTTTTTATGGCCGTATCAACACTCGTTATGTGGGTGATGT
ACTTCGCAAACAGTTTCAGACTTTTCCGACGTGCTCGAACTTTTTGGGCATGGAATCCTGAGGTTAATGC
AATCACTGTCACAACCGTGTTGGGACAGACATACTATCAACCCATTCAACAAGCTCCAACAGGCATTACT
GTGACCTTGCTGAGCGGCGTGCTTTACGTTGACGGACATAGATTGGCTTCAGGTGTTCAGGTTCATAACC
TACCTGAATACATGACAGTTGCCGTGCCGAGCACTACTATAATTTATAGTAGAGTCGGAAGGTCCGTAAA
TTCACAAAATAGCACAGGCTGGGTTTTCTACGTACGAGTAAAACACGGTGATTTTTCTGCAGTGAGCTCT
CCCATGAGCAACATGACAGAAAACGAAAGATTGCTTCATTTTTTCTAA
